Addgene plasmid #67871: pET28-At_PRORP3-His
Purpose: bacterial expression of PRORP3 (At4g21900), full coding sequence + C-term. His tag
Depositing lab: Walter Rossmanith. Depositing organization: Medical University of Vienna. Publication: tRNA processing by protein-only versus RNA-based RNase P: kinetic analysis reveals mechanistic differences. Pavlova LV, Gossringer M, Weber C, Buzet A, Rossmanith W, Hartmann RK. Chembiochem. 2012 Oct 15;13(15):2270-6. doi: 10.1002/cbic.201200434. Epub 2012 Sep 13. PubMed 22976545.
Backbone
  Vector backbone: pET28-b(+)
  Backbone manufacturer: Novagen
  Backbone size w/o insert (bp): 5369
  Vector type: Bacterial Expression
Growth in bacteria
  Bacterial resistance: Kanamycin, 50 μg/mL
  Growth temperature: 37°C
  Growth strain: DH5alpha
  Copy number: Low Copy
Gene/Insert
  Gene/Insert name: PRORP3 (alt name: At4g21900)
  Species: A. thaliana (mustard weed)
  GenBank ID: 828279
  Entrez Gene: PRORP3 (a.k.a. AT4G21900, T8O5.110, T8O5_110, proteinaceous RNase P 3)
  Promoter: T7
  Tag / fusion protein: His (C terminal on backbone)
  Cloning method: Unknown
  Sequencing primers: 5′ T7; 3′ T7 Terminal
Terms and licenses: Academic/Nonprofit Terms; Industry Terms: Not Available to Industry
How to cite: pET28-At_PRORP3-His was a gift from Walter Rossmanith (Addgene plasmid # 67871 ; http://n2t.net/addgene:67871 ; RRID:Addgene_67871)
