[The description below was written by a language model from this plasmid's Addgene catalogue record and pLannotate feature annotations shown in this document.]
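Description:
pET28-At_PRORP3-His is a bacterial expression plasmid built on the Novagen pET28-b(+) backbone for producing Arabidopsis thaliana PRORP3 (At4g21900, proteinaceous RNase P 3) in E. coli. It is selected with kanamycin through the aph(3')-Ia aminoglycoside phosphotransferase gene and replicates from a ColE1/pBR322-type origin. The adjacent rop gene and bom region fit the low copy number given in the catalogue entry. An f1 origin is also present, which allows single-stranded DNA production with helper phage. The short AmpR promoter, tetracycline-resistance and SET1 matches in the automated annotation are fragments, most likely backbone remnants rather than functional parts.

The expression cassette follows the standard pET layout: a T7 promoter directly followed by a lac operator, the T7 gene 10 ribosome binding site, the PRORP3 open reading frame, a backbone-encoded C-terminal His tag, and the T7 terminator. The tag feature spans 18 nt, which corresponds to six histidines although it was matched to a 9xHis entry. The plasmid carries lacI with its own promoter, so transcription stays repressed until IPTG is added, and expression requires a host that supplies T7 RNA polymerase. The catalogue describes the insert as the full coding sequence, although the annotation tool labels the PRORP3 match as a fragment. The cloning method is not recorded.

PRORP3 is a protein-only RNase P, an endonuclease that removes the 5' leader from tRNA precursors and also contributes to mRNA and snoRNA maturation. The His tag permits metal-affinity purification of the recombinant enzyme. The associated study used such a preparation for kinetic comparison of tRNA processing by protein-only and RNA-based RNase P.
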