Features (pLannotate 1.2.2; 19 found; start..end, strand, type, name):
     12..467     +  rep_origin     f1 ori (sequence partly withheld): f1 bacteriophage origin of replication; arrow indicates direction of (+) strand synthesis
    494..551     +  promoter       AmpR promoter (fragment): bla
    560..1375    -  CDS            KanR: aminoglycoside phosphotransferase; aph(3')-Ia; confers resistance to kanamycin in bacteria or G418 (Geneticin®) in eukaryotes
   1497..2085    +  rep_origin     ori: high-copy-number ColE1/pMB1/pBR322/pUC origin of replication
   2271..2413    -  misc_feature   bom: basis of mobility region from pBR322
   2515..2706    -  CDS            rop: Rop protein, which maintains plasmids at low copy number; rop
   2723..3103    +  CDS            YPB1_ECOLX: Protein predicted: Swiss-Prot protein existence level 4. From Escherichia coli.
   3175..3466    -  CDS            TcR (fragment): tetracycline efflux protein; tet; confers resistance to tetracycline
   3481..3502    -  protein_bind   CAP binding site: CAP binding activates transcription in the presence of cAMP. E. coli catabolite activator protein
   3515..4597    -  CDS            lacI: lac repressor; lacI; The lac repressor binds to the lac operator to inhibit transcription in E. coli. This inhibition can be relieved by adding lactose or isopropyl-β-D-thiogalactopyranoside (IPTG).
   4598..4675    -  promoter       lacI promoter: lacI
   4683..4962    -  CDS            TcR (fragment): tetracycline efflux protein; tet; confers resistance to tetracycline
   4984..5002    +  promoter       T7 promoter: promoter for bacteriophage T7 RNA polymerase
   5003..5027    +  protein_bind   lac operator: The lac repressor binds to the lac operator to inhibit transcription in E. coli. This inhibition can be relieved by adding lactose or isopropyl-β-D-thiogalactopyranoside (IPTG). lac repressor encoded by lacI
   5042..5064    +  RBS            RBS: efficient ribosome binding site from bacteriophage T7 gene 10 (Olins and Rangwala, 1989)
   5068..6621    +  CDS            PRORP3 (fragment): PRRP3_ARATH - Experimental evidence at protein level: Swiss-Prot protein existence level 1. Endonuclease RNase P responsible for the 5' maturation of tRNA precursors. Also involved in the maturation of mRNA and small nucleolar RNA (snoRNA). From Arabidopsis thaliana (Mouse-ear cress).
   6628..6645    +  CDS            9xHis (fragment): 9xHis affinity tag
   6655..6704    +  CDS            SET1 (fragment): solubility-enhancement tag derived from T7 phage gene 10B
   6712..6759    +  terminator     T7 terminator: transcription terminator for bacteriophage T7 RNA polymerase
>Addgene plasmid #67871 | pET28-At_PRORP3-His | depositor full sequence | sequence record 117848 | pET28-At_PRORP3-His sequence 6784 bps
TGGCGAATGGG
[124 nt withheld, positions 12-135]
C
[91 nt withheld, positions 137-227]
A
[49 nt withheld, positions 229-277]
CCTTTGACGTTGGAGTCCACGTTCTTT
[37 nt withheld, positions 305-341]
ACCCTATCTCGGTCTATTCTTTTGATTTATAAGGGATTTTGCCGATTTCGGCCTATTGGTTAAAAAATGA
GCTGATTTAACAAAAATTTAACGCGAATTTTAACAAAATATTAACGTTTACAATTTCAGGTGGCACTTTT
CGGGGAAATGTGCGCGGAACCCCTATTTGTTTATTTTTCTAAATACATTCAAATATGTATCCGCTCATGA
ATTAATTCTTAGAAAAACTCATCGAGCATCAAATGAAACTGCAATTTATTCATATCAGGATTATCAATAC
CATATTTTTGAAAAAGCCGTTTCTGTAATGAAGGAGAAAACTCACCGAGGCAGTTCCATAGGATGGCAAG
ATCCTGGTATCGGTCTGCGATTCCGACTCGTCCAACATCAATACAACCTATTAATTTCCCCTCGTCAAAA
ATAAGGTTATCAAGTGAGAAATCACCATGAGTGACGACTGAATCCGGTGAGAATGGCAAAAGTTTATGCA
TTTCTTTCCAGACTTGTTCAACAGGCCAGCCATTACGCTCGTCATCAAAATCACTCGCATCAACCAAACC
GTTATTCATTCGTGATTGCGCCTGAGCGAGACGAAATACGCGATCGCTGTTAAAAGGACAATTACAAACA
GGAATCGAATGCAACCGGCGCAGGAACACTGCCAGCGCATCAACAATATTTTCACCTGAATCAGGATATT
CTTCTAATACCTGGAATGCTGTTTTCCCGGGGATCGCAGTGGTGAGTAACCATGCATCATCAGGAGTACG
GATAAAATGCTTGATGGTCGGAAGAGGCATAAATTCCGTCAGCCAGTTTAGTCTGACCATCTCATCTGTA
ACATCATTGGCAACGCTACCTTTGCCATGTTTCAGAAACAACTCTGGCGCATCGGGCTTCCCATACAATC
GATAGATTGTCGCACCTGATTGCCCGACATTATCGCGAGCCCATTTATACCCATATAAATCAGCATCCAT
GTTGGAATTTAATCGCGGCCTAGAGCAAGACGTTTCCCGTTGAATATGGCTCATAACACCCCTTGTATTA
CTGTTTATGTAAGCAGACAGTTTTATTGTTCATGACCAAAATCCCTTAACGTGAGTTTTCGTTCCACTGA
GCGTCAGACCCCGTAGAAAAGATCAAAGGATCTTCTTGAGATCCTTTTTTTCTGCGCGTAATCTGCTGCT
TGCAAACAAAAAAACCACCGCTACCAGCGGTGGTTTGTTTGCCGGATCAAGAGCTACCAACTCTTTTTCC
GAAGGTAACTGGCTTCAGCAGAGCGCAGATACCAAATACTGTCCTTCTAGTGTAGCCGTAGTTAGGCCAC
CACTTCAAGAACTCTGTAGCACCGCCTACATACCTCGCTCTGCTAATCCTGTTACCAGTGGCTGCTGCCA
GTGGCGATAAGTCGTGTCTTACCGGGTTGGACTCAAGACGATAGTTACCGGATAAGGCGCAGCGGTCGGG
CTGAACGGGGGGTTCGTGCACACAGCCCAGCTTGGAGCGAACGACCTACACCGAACTGAGATACCTACAG
CGTGAGCTATGAGAAAGCGCCACGCTTCCCGAAGGGAGAAAGGCGGACAGGTATCCGGTAAGCGGCAGGG
TCGGAACAGGAGAGCGCACGAGGGAGCTTCCAGGGGGAAACGCCTGGTATCTTTATAGTCCTGTCGGGTT
TCGCCACCTCTGACTTGAGCGTCGATTTTTGTGATGCTCGTCAGGGGGGCGGAGCCTATGGAAAAACGCC
AGCAACGCGGCCTTTTTACGGTTCCTGGCCTTTTGCTGGCCTTTTGCTCACATGTTCTTTCCTGCGTTAT
CCCCTGATTCTGTGGATAACCGTATTACCGCCTTTGAGTGAGCTGATACCGCTCGCCGCAGCCGAACGAC
CGAGCGCAGCGAGTCAGTGAGCGAGGAAGCGGAAGAGCGCCTGATGCGGTATTTTCTCCTTACGCATCTG
TGCGGTATTTCACACCGCATATATGGTGCACTCTCAGTACAATCTGCTCTGATGCCGCATAGTTAAGCCA
GTATACACTCCGCTATCGCTACGTGACTGGGTCATGGCTGCGCCCCGACACCCGCCAACACCCGCTGACG
CGCCCTGACGGGCTTGTCTGCTCCCGGCATCCGCTTACAGACAAGCTGTGACCGTCTCCGGGAGCTGCAT
GTGTCAGAGGTTTTCACCGTCATCACCGAAACGCGCGAGGCAGCTGCGGTAAAGCTCATCAGCGTGGTCG
TGAAGCGATTCACAGATGTCTGCCTGTTCATCCGCGTCCAGCTCGTTGAGTTTCTCCAGAAGCGTTAATG
TCTGGCTTCTGATAAAGCGGGCCATGTTAAGGGCGGTTTTTTCCTGTTTGGTCACTGATGCCTCCGTGTA
AGGGGGATTTCTGTTCATGGGGGTAATGATACCGATGAAACGAGAGAGGATGCTCACGATACGGGTTACT
GATGATGAACATGCCCGGTTACTGGAACGTTGTGAGGGTAAACAACTGGCGGTATGGATGCGGCGGGACC
AGAGAAAAATCACTCAGGGTCAATGCCAGCGCTTCGTTAATACAGATGTAGGTGTTCCACAGGGTAGCCA
GCAGCATCCTGCGATGCAGATCCGGAACATAATGGTGCAGGGCGCTGACTTCCGCGTTTCCAGACTTTAC
GAAACACGGAAACCGAAGACCATTCATGTTGTTGCTCAGGTCGCAGACGTTTTGCAGCAGCAGTCGCTTC
ACGTTCGCTCGCGTATCGGTGATTCATTCTGCTAACCAGTAAGGCAACCCCGCCAGCCTAGCCGGGTCCT
CAACGACAGGAGCACGATCATGCGCACCCGTGGGGCCGCCATGCCGGCGATAATGGCCTGCTTCTCGCCG
AAACGTTTGGTGGCGGGACCAGTGACGAAGGCTTGAGCGAGGGCGTGCAAGATTCCGAATACCGCAAGCG
ACAGGCCGATCATCGTCGCGCTCCAGCGAAAGCGGTCCTCGCCGAAAATGACCCAGAGCGCTGCCGGCAC
CTGTCCTACGAGTTGCATGATAAAGAAGACAGTCATAAGTGCGGCGACGATAGTCATGCCCCGCGCCCAC
CGGAAGGAGCTGACTGGGTTGAAGGCTCTCAAGGGCATCGGTCGAGATCCCGGTGCCTAATGAGTGAGCT
AACTTACATTAATTGCGTTGCGCTCACTGCCCGCTTTCCAGTCGGGAAACCTGTCGTGCCAGCTGCATTA
ATGAATCGGCCAACGCGCGGGGAGAGGCGGTTTGCGTATTGGGCGCCAGGGTGGTTTTTCTTTTCACCAG
TGAGACGGGCAACAGCTGATTGCCCTTCACCGCCTGGCCCTGAGAGAGTTGCAGCAAGCGGTCCACGCTG
GTTTGCCCCAGCAGGCGAAAATCCTGTTTGATGGTGGTTAACGGCGGGATATAACATGAGCTGTCTTCGG
TATCGTCGTATCCCACTACCGAGATATCCGCACCAACGCGCAGCCCGGACTCGGTAATGGCGCGCATTGC
GCCCAGCGCCATCTGATCGTTGGCAACCAGCATCGCAGTGGGAACGATGCCCTCATTCAGCATTTGCATG
GTTTGTTGAAAACCGGACATGGCACTCCAGTCGCCTTCCCGTTCCGCTATCGGCTGAATTTGATTGCGAG
TGAGATATTTATGCCAGCCAGCCAGACGCAGACGCGCCGAGACAGAACTTAATGGGCCCGCTAACAGCGC
GATTTGCTGGTGACCCAATGCGACCAGATGCTCCACGCCCAGTCGCGTACCGTCTTCATGGGAGAAAATA
ATACTGTTGATGGGTGTCTGGTCAGAGACATCAAGAAATAACGCCGGAACATTAGTGCAGGCAGCTTCCA
CAGCAATGGCATCCTGGTCATCCAGCGGATAGTTAATGATCAGCCCACTGACGCGTTGCGCGAGAAGATT
GTGCACCGCCGCTTTACAGGCTTCGACGCCGCTTCGTTCTACCATCGACACCACCACGCTGGCACCCAGT
TGATCGGCGCGAGATTTAATCGCCGCGACAATTTGCGACGGCGCGTGCAGGGCCAGACTGGAGGTGGCAA
CGCCAATCAGCAACGACTGTTTGCCCGCCAGTTGTTGTGCCACGCGGTTGGGAATGTAATTCAGCTCCGC
CATCGCCGCTTCCACTTTTTCCCGCGTTTTCGCAGAAACGTGGCTGGCCTGGTTCACCACGCGGGAAACG
GTCTGATAAGAGACACCGGCATACTCTGCGACATCGTATAACGTTACTGGTTTCACATTCACCACCCTGA
ATTGACTCTCTTCCGGGCGCTATCATGCCATACCGCGAAAGGTTTTGCGCCATTCGATGGTGTCCGGGAT
CTCGACGCTCTCCCTTATGCGACTCCTGCATTAGGAAGCAGCCCAGTAGTAGGTTGAGGCCGTTGAGCAC
CGCCGCCGCAAGGAATGGTGCATGCAAGGAGATGGCGCCCAACAGTCCCCCGGCCACGGGGCCTGCCACC
ATACCCACGCCGAAACAAGCGCTCATGAGCCCGAAGTGGCGAGCCCGATCTTCCCCATCGGTGATGTCGG
CGATATAGGCGCCAGCAACCGCACCTGTGGCGCCGGTGATGCCGGCCACGATGCGTCCGGCGTAGAGGAT
CGAGATCTCGATCCCGCGAAATTAATACGACTCACTATAGGGGAATTGTGAGCGGATAACAATTCCCCTC
TAGAAATAATTTTGTTTAACTTTAAGAAGGAGATATACCATGGCTGGTACTGATAACCGCCGCTCTCGCC
ACGACGACGAAAGCCCTAAAAATCCCAACAAGAAGAAGAAAGGAAACCGTAATCCAGAAAAGAGTCTCCT
TATCAATCTTCATTCATGTTCCAAGAGAAAGGATCTCTCAGCCGCATTGGCTCTTTATGATGCAGCTATC
ACTTCCAGTGACATTCGCCTCAACCAGCAACACTTCCAATCCCTTCTTTACCTCTGCTCCGCGTTCATTA
GTGACCCATCTCTTCAAACCGTTGCCATTGACCGTGGCTTTCAAATTTTTGACCGTATGGTTAGTTCTGG
GATAAGTCCTAATGAATCATCTGTCACTGCAGTTGCACGACTAGCTGCTGCCAAGGGTGATGGAGACTAT
GCTTTCAAGCTTGTTAAAGACCTTGTTGCTGTTGGTGGTGTATCGGTCCCTCGTCTGAGAACTTATGCTC
CGGCTTTGCTCTGTTTCTGTGATACTTTGGAGGCTGAAAAGGGTTATGAAGTGGAAGATCACATGGATGC
TTCAGGTATTGTGTTGGAGGAGGCAGAGATCTCGGCTTTGCTAAAGGTAAGCGCTGCCACAGGCCGAGAA
AACAAGGTTTATAGATATCTGCAGAAGTTAAGAGAATGTGTTGGCTGCGTTAGTGAAGAAACTTCAAAAG
CAATCGAGGAATGGTTTTATGGAGTGAAAGCTAGCGAAGTTAGTGATAATGGGATTGGTTCTGATATTGA
GCTGCTTAGAGCAGCTGTTTTGAAAAATGGGGGTGGGTGGCATGGTCTTGGGTGGGTTGGAGAAGGCAAA
TGGATTGTGAAGAAAGGTAATGTTAGCTCAGCCGGGAAATGTTTGAGCTGTGATGAGCATTTGGCTTGTG
TTGATACCAATGAGGTAGAGACTGAAGATTTTGTGAATTCTTTGGTGACTTTGGCTATGGAGAGGAAGGC
AAAGATGAATTCATGCGAGCCTATGGCGGATTTCAGTGAGTTTCAGGAGTGGCTTGAAAAGCATGGAGAT
TACGAAGCTATACTAGATGGAGCAAATATTGGGCTCTACCAACAAAATTTTGCAGATGGTGGTTTCAGTC
TACCACAGCTTGAAGCTGTAGTGAAGGAACTTTACAATAAAAGTGGTAGCAAAAAACAGCCGCTAATTCT
CTTGCACAAGAAACGGGTCAATGCGCTTTTAGAAAACCCGAATCACCGGAATCTTGTGGAAGAATGGATT
AATAACAATGTCCTGTATGCGACTCCACCAGGTTCCAATGATGATTGGTATTGGCTCTACGCTGCTGCTA
AACTCAAGTGTTTACTTGTGACTAATGATGAGATGAGAGATCACATTTTTGAACTATTAAGTAACAGTTT
CTTCCAAAAATGGAAAGAAAGACATCAAGTTCGGTTTACCTTTGTGAAAGGCTGTCTCAAGCTTGAAATG
CCACCTCCTTTTTCAGTTGTGATCCAGGAATCGGAGAAAGGATCATGGCACGTTCCAATCACGAGTCAAG
ACAAGGAGGAATCTTTAAGAAGTTGGATGTGCATTACAAGGCAGAGTTCACTCGAGCACCACCACCACCA
CCACTGAGATCCGGCTGCTAACAAAGCCCGAAAGGAAGCTGAGTTGGCTGCTGCCACCGCTGAGCAATAA
CTAGCATAACCCCTTGGGGCCTCTAAACGGGTCTTGAGGGGTTTTTTGCTGAAAGGAGGAACTATATCCG
GAT
