>Addgene plasmid #67871 | pET28-At_PRORP3-His | addgene partial sequence | sequence record 120779 | T7 5'-TAATACGACTCACTATAGGG-3'
TCTAGAAATAATTTTGTTTAACTTTAAGAAGGAGATATACCATGGCTGGTACTGATAACCGCCGCTCTCG
CCACGACGACGAAAGCCCTAAAAATCCCAACAAGAAGAAGAAAGGAAACCGTAATCCAGAAAAGAGTCTC
CTTATCAATCTTCATTCATGTTCCAAGAGAAAGGATCTCTCAGCCGCATTGGCTCTTTATGATGCAGCTA
TCACTTCCAGTGACATTCGCCTCAACCAGCAACACTTCCAATCCCTTCTTTACCTCTGCTCCGCGTTCAT
TAGTGACCCATCTCTTCAAACCGTTGCCATTGACCGTGGCTTTCAAATTTTTGACCGTATGGTTAGTTCT
GGGATAAGTCCTAATGAATCATCTGTCACTGCAGTTGCACGACTAGCTGCTGCCAAGGGTGATGGAGACT
ATGCTTTCAAGCTTGTTAAAGACCTTGTTGCTGTTGGTGGTGTATCGGTCCCTCGTCTGAGAACTTATGC
TCCGGCTTTGCTCTGTTTCTGTGATACTTTGGAGGCTGAAAAGGGTTATGAAGTGGAAGATCACATGGAT
GCTTCAGGTATTGTGTTGGAGGAGGCAGAGATCTCGGCTTTGCTAAAGGTAAGCGCTGCCACAGGCCGAG
AAAACAAGGTTTATAGATATCTGCAGAAGTTAAGAGAATGTGTTGGCTGCGTTAGTGAAGAAACTTCAAA
AGCAATCGAGGAATGGTTTTATGGAGTGAAAGCTAGCGAAGTTAGTGATAATGGGATTGGTTCTGATATT
GAGCTGCTTAGAGCAGCTGTTTTGAAAAATGGGGGTGGGTGGCATGGTCTTGGGTGGGTTGGAGAAGGCA
AATGGATTGTGAAGAAAGGTAATGTTAGCTCAGCCGGGAAATGTTTGAGCTGTGATGAGCATTTGGCTTG
TGTTGATACCAATGAGGTAGAGACTGAAGATTTTGTGAATTCTTTGGTGACTTTGGCTATGGAGAGGAAG
GCAAAGATGAATTCATGCGAGC
