>Addgene plasmid #67871 | pET28-At_PRORP3-His | addgene partial sequence | sequence record 120780 | T7term 5'-GCTAGTTATTGCTCAGCGG-3'
TTCGGGCTTTGTTAGCAGCCGGATCTCAGTGGTGGTGGTGGTGGTGCTCGAGTGAACTCTGCCTTGTAAT
GCACATCCAACTTCTTAAAGATTCCTCCTTGTCTTGACTCGTGATTGGAACGTGCCATGATCCTTTCTCC
GATTCCTGGATCACAACTGAAAAAGGAGGTGGCATTTCAAGCTTGAGACAGCCTTTCACAAAGGTAAACC
GAACTTGATGTCTTTCTTTCCATTTTTGGAAGAAACTGTTACTTAATAGTTCAAAAATGTGATCTCTCAT
CTCATCATTAGTCACAAGTAAACACTTGAGTTTAGCAGCAGCGTAGAGCCAATACCAATCATCATTGGAA
CCTGGTGGAGTCGCATACAGGACATTGTTATTAATCCATTCTTCCACAAGATTCCGGTGATTCGGGTTTT
CTAAAAGCGCATTGACCCGTTTCTTGTGCAAGAGAATTAGCGGCTGTTTTTTGCTACCACTTTTATTGTA
AAGTTCCTTCACTACAGCTTCAAGCTGTGGTAGACTGAAACCACCATCTGCAAAATTTTGTTGGTAGAGC
CCAATATTTGCTCCATCTAGTATAGCTTCGTAATCTCCATGCTTTTCAAGCCACTCCTGAAACTCACTGA
AATCCGCCATAGGCTCGCATGAATTCATCTTTGCCTTCCTCTCCATAGCCAAAGTCACCAAAGAATTCAC
AAAATCTTCAGTCTCTACCTCATTGGTATCAACACAAGCCAAATGCTCATCACAGCTCAAACATTTCCCG
GCTGAGCTAACATTACCTTTCTTCACAATCCATTTGCCTTCTCCAACCCACCCAAGACCATGCCACCCAC
CCCCATTTTTCAAAACAGCTGCTCTAAGCAGCTCAATATCAGAACCAATCCCATTATCA
